Addgene plasmid #213868: pGWB602-RBCS-tagRFP
Purpose: Binary vector for the expression of RBCS fused to the tagRFPn plants (for Agrobacterium-mediated genetic transformation.)
Depositing lab: Yutaka Kodama. Depositing organization: Utsunomiya University. Publication: Fluorescein staining of chloroplast starch granules in living plants. Ichikawa S, Sakata M, Oba T, Kodama Y. Plant Physiol. 2023 Oct 4:kiad528. doi: 10.1093/plphys/kiad528. PubMed 37792703.
Backbone
  Vector backbone: pGWB602
  Total vector size (bp): 10828
  Vector type: Bacterial Expression, Plant Expression
  Selectable markers: Basta
Growth in bacteria
  Bacterial resistance: Spectinomycin, 50 μg/mL
  Growth temperature: 37°C
  Growth strain: DH5alpha
  Copy number: Unknown
Gene/Insert
  Gene/Insert name: RIBULOSE BISPHOSPHATE CARBOXYLASE SMALL CHAIN 1A (RBCS)
  Species: A. thaliana (mustard weed)
  Insert size (bp): 951
  Entrez Gene: RBCS1A (a.k.a. AT1G67090, F1O19.14, F5A8.1, F5A8_1, ribulose bisphosphate carboxylase small chain 1A)
Terms and licenses: Academic/Nonprofit Terms; Industry Terms: Not Available to Industry
How to cite: pGWB602-RBCS-tagRFP was a gift from Yutaka Kodama (Addgene plasmid # 213868 ; http://n2t.net/addgene:213868 ; RRID:Addgene_213868)
