[The description below was written by a language model from this plasmid's Addgene catalogue record and pLannotate feature annotations shown in this document.]
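Description:
pGWB602-RBCS-tagRFP is a plant binary vector of about 10.8 kb, built on the Gateway-compatible pGWB602 backbone and intended for Agrobacterium-mediated transformation. The backbone carries a ColE1/pBR322-type origin with a bom region for propagation in E. coli. The pVS1 oriV, together with the RepA and StaA genes, supports replication and stable maintenance in Agrobacterium. Bacterial selection is by spectinomycin through an aadA (SmR) gene. Small annotated fragments such as gentamicin acetyltransferase, Tn5 transposase, rop and lacZα appear to be remnants of vector construction rather than functional parts.

Between the nopaline-type right and left T-DNA borders lie two plant cassettes. The expression cassette uses an enhanced CaMV 35S promoter with a duplicated enhancer, followed by the TMV Ω translational leader. Next comes the insert, flanked by attB1 and attB2 sites, which indicate that it was introduced by Gateway LR recombination, and a NOS terminator closes the cassette. The insert encodes Arabidopsis thaliana RBCS1A, the RuBisCO small subunit, fused at its C-terminus to the monomeric red fluorescent protein TagRFP. The feature table annotates only a 270 bp RBCS-1A fragment, and the recorded 951 bp insert size roughly matches this fragment plus TagRFP. The construct therefore seems to carry an N-terminal portion of RBCS rather than the complete coding sequence, although the record does not say so explicitly. The second cassette, in the opposite orientation, places the bar gene (phosphinothricin acetyltransferase) under a NOS promoter and terminator, giving Basta selection of transformed plants.

The associated publication concerns staining of chloroplast starch granules in living plants. The fusion plausibly serves there as a red fluorescent chloroplast marker for live imaging, but the record does not state this purpose.
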