Features (pLannotate 1.2.2; 28 found; start..end, strand, type, name):
     16..268     +  terminator     NOS terminator: nopaline synthase terminator and poly(A) signal
    323..345     -  protein_bind   lac operator (fragment): The lac repressor binds to the lac operator to inhibit transcription in E. coli. This inhibition can be relieved by adding lactose or isopropyl-β-D-thiogalactopyranoside (IPTG). lac repressor encoded by lacI
    349..379     -  promoter       lac promoter: promoter for the E. coli lac operon
    394..415     -  protein_bind   CAP binding site: CAP binding activates transcription in the presence of cAMP. E. coli catabolite activator protein
    451..703     -  terminator     NOS terminator: nopaline synthase terminator and poly(A) signal
    735..848     -  CDS            bah (fragment): BAH_STRHY - Protein inferred from homology: Swiss-Prot protein existence level 3. This protein removes the N-acetyl group from bialaphos as one of the final steps of the bialaphos biosynthetic pathway. From Streptomyces hygroscopicus.
    863..1414    -  CDS            BlpR: phosphinothricin acetyltransferase; Streptomyces hygroscopicus bar; confers resistance to bialophos or phosphinothricin
   1466..1645    -  promoter       NOS promoter: nopaline synthase promoter
   1725..2054    -  CDS            tnpA (fragment): TN5P_ECOLX - Also known as tnp. Experimental evidence at protein level: Swiss-Prot protein existence level 1. Mediates transposition of transposon Tn5 by a 'cut and paste' mechanism. First, the monomeric transposase binds the 19 bp inverted DNA repeats flanking the transposon. Then, dimerization of the DNA- bound transposase creates a synaptic DNA complex. After nicking of the first DNA strand, excision of the transposon proceeds through a series of intermediates. The transposase then mediates the insertion of the transposon at a new site by strand transfer. The activity of the wild- type tran
   2151..2175    -  misc_feature   LB T-DNA repeat: left border repeat from nopaline C58 T-DNA
   2434..2457    +  promoter       Pc promoter (fragment): intI1 (promoter lies within the coding sequence); class 1 integron promoter
   2633..2689    +  CDS            GmR (fragment): gentamycin acetyltransferase; aacC1; confers resistance to gentamycin
   2700..3487    +  CDS            SmR (fragment): aminoglycoside adenylyltransferase (Murphy, 1985); aadA; confers resistance to spectinomycin and streptomycin
   3733..4321    +  rep_origin     ori: high-copy-number ColE1/pMB1/pBR322/pUC origin of replication
   4507..4647    -  misc_feature   bom: basis of mobility region from pBR322
   4749..4788    -  CDS            rop (fragment): Rop protein, which maintains plasmids at low copy number; rop
   4991..5185    -  rep_origin     pVS1 oriV: origin of replication for the Pseudomonas plasmid pVS1 (Heeb et al., 2000)
   5251..6324    -  CDS            pVS1 RepA: replication protein from the Pseudomonas plasmid pVS1 (Heeb et al., 2000)
   6753..7382    -  CDS            pVS1 StaA: stability protein from the Pseudomonas plasmid pVS1 (Heeb et al., 2000)
   7942..8343    -  CDS            Y4CG_SINFN (fragment): Protein inferred from homology: Swiss-Prot protein existence level 3. From Sinorhizobium fredii (strain NBRC 101917 / NGR234).
   8683..8707    -  misc_feature   RB T-DNA repeat: right border repeat from nopaline C58 T-DNA
   8773..8927    -  CDS            lacZα (fragment): LacZα fragment of β-galactosidase; lacZ fragment
   9034..9710    +  promoter       CaMV 35S promoter (enhanced): cauliflower mosaic virus 35S promoter with a duplicated enhancer region
   9732..9785    +  misc_feature   TMV Ω: translational enhancer from the tobacco mosaic virus 5'-leader sequence (Gallie et al., 1988)
   9799..9823    +  protein_bind   attB1: mutant version of attB; recombination site for the Gateway® BP reaction BP Clonase™
   9826..10095   +  CDS            RBCS-1A (fragment): RBS1A_ARATH - Also known as ATS1A. Experimental evidence at protein level: Swiss-Prot protein existence level 1. RuBisCO catalyzes two reactions: the carboxylation of D- ribulose 1,5-bisphosphate, the primary event in carbon dioxide fixation, as well as the oxidative fragmentation of the pentose substrate. Both reactions occur simultaneously and in competition at the same active site. Although the small subunit is not catalytic it is essential for maximal activity. From Arabidopsis thaliana (Mouse-ear cress).
  10063..10776   +  CDS            TagRFP: monomeric derivative of red fluorescent protein from Entacmaea quadricolor (Merzlyak et al., 2007) mammalian codon-optimized
  10778..10802   -  protein_bind   attB2: mutant version of attB; recombination site for the Gateway® BP reaction BP Clonase™
>Addgene plasmid #213868 | pGWB602-RBCS-tagRFP | addgene full sequence | sequence record 425344 | Addgene NGS Result
AGCTCGAATTTCCCCGATCGTTCAAACATTTGGCAATAAAGTTTCTTAAGATTGAATCCTGTTGCCGGTC
TTGCGATGATTATCATATAATTTCTGTTGAATTACGTTAAGCATGTAATAATTAACATGTAATGCATGAC
GTTATTTATGAGATGGGTTTTTATGATTAGAGTCCCGCAATTATACATTTAATACGCGATAGAAAACAAA
ATATAGCGCGCAAACTAGGATAAATTATCGCGCGCGGTGTCATCTATGTTACTAGATCGGGAATTGGTTC
CGGAACCAATTCGTAATCATGTCATAGCTGTTTCCTGTGTGAAATTGTTATCCGCTCACAATTCCACACA
ACATACGAGCCGGAAGCATAAAGTGTAAAGCCTGGGGTGCCTAATGAGTGAGCTAACTCACATTAGGCTG
AATTAGGCGCGCCTATTTCTATTAATTCCCGATCTAGTAACATAGATGACACCGCGCGCGATAATTTATC
CTAGTTTGCGCGCTATATTTTGTTTTCTATCGCGTATTAAATGTATAATTGCGGGACTCTAATCATAAAA
ACCCATCTCATAAATAACGTCATGCATTACATGTTAATTATTACATGCTTAACGTAATTCAACAGAAATT
ATATGATAATCATCGCAAGACCGGCAACAGGATTCAATCTTAAGAAACTTTATTGCCAAATGTTTGAACG
ATCGGGGAAATTCGAGCTGGGGACGTCCCCAGCTCGGTACCCCCTCCTGGGCACGGTCGTACGCGATCCG
CCGCGGTTCCACCTCACCATTGCGGGTATGCCAGTTGAGTTCGATGAGTTCCCGTACCAGCTCCAACTCG
GGCGATGCCACGCGCACTCCGTTCAGATCTCGGTGACGGGCAGGACCGGACGGGGCGGTACCGGCAGGCT
GAAGTCCAGCTGCCAGAAACCCACGTCATGCCAGTTCCCGTGCTTGAAGCCGGCCGCCCGCAGCATGCCG
CGGGGGGCATATCCGAGCGCCTCGTGCATGCGCACGCTCGGGTCGTTGGGCAGCCCGATGACAGCGACCA
CGCTCTTGAAGCCCTGTGCCTCCAGGGACTTCAGCAGGTGGGTGTAGAGCGTGGAGCCCAGTCCCGTCCG
CTGGTGGCGGGGGGAGACGTACACGGTCGACTCGGCCGTCCAGTCGTAGGCGTTGCGTGCCTTCCAGGGG
CCCGCGTAGGCGATGCCGGCGACCTCGCCGTCCACCTCGGCGACGAGCCAGGGATAGCGCTCCCGCAGAC
GGACGAGGTCGTCCGTCCACTCCTGCGGTTCCTGCGGCTCGGTACGGAAGTTGACCGTGCTTGTCTCGAT
GTAGTGGTTGACGATGGTGCAGACCGCCGGCATGTCCGCCTCGGTGGCACGGCGGATGTCGGCCGGGCGT
CGTTCTGGGCTCATATCTTATTGCCCCCCGGGATCAGATCTGGATTGAGAGTGAATATGAGACTCTAATT
GGATACCGAGGGGAATTTATGGAACGTCAGTGGAGCATTTTTGACAAGAAATATTTGCTAGCTGATAGTG
ACCTTAGGCGACTTTTGAACGCGCAATAATGGTTTCTGACGTATGTGCTTAGCTCATTAAACTCCAGAAA
CCCGCGGCTGAGTGGCTCCTTCAACGTTGCGGTTCTGTCAGTTCCAAACGTAAAACGGCTTGTCCCGCGT
CATCGGCGGGGGTCATAACGTGACTCCCTTAATTCTCCGCTCATGATCTTGATCCCCTGCGCCATCAGAT
CCTTGGCGGCAAGAAAGCCATCCAGTTTACTTTGCAGGGCTTCCCAACCTTACCAGAGGGCGCCCCAGCT
GGCAATTCCGGTTCGCTTGCTGTCCATAAAACCGCCCAGTCTAGCTATCGCCATGTAAGCCCACTGCAAG
CTACCTGCTTTCTCTTTGCGCTTGCGTTTTCCCTTGTCCAGATAGCCCAGTAGCTGACATTCATCCGGGG
TCAGCACCGTTTCTGCGGACTGGCTTTCTACGTGTTCCGCTTCCTTTAGCAGCCCTTGCGCCCTGAGTGC
TTGCGGCAGCGTGAAGCTGATCCGTCGAGATTAATAGAAATAAATTCAGCCTAATTCGGCGTTAATTCAG
TACATTAAAAACGTCCGCAATGTGTTATTAAGTTGTCTAAGCGTCAATTTGTTTACACCACAATATATCC
TGCCACCAGCCAGCCAACAGCTCCCCGACCGGCAGCTCGGCACAAAATCACCACTCGATACAGGCAGCCC
ATCAGTCCGGGACGGCGTCAGCGGGAGAGCCGTTGTAAGGCGGCAGACTTTGCTCATGTTACCGATGCTA
TTCGGAAGAACGGCAACTAAGCTGCCGGGTTTGAAACACGGATGATCTCGCGGAGGGTAGCATGTTGATT
GTAACGATGACAGAGCGTTGCTGCCTGTGATCAATTCGGGCACGAACCCAGTGGACATAAGCCTGTTCGG
TTCGTAAGCTGTAATGCAAGTAGCGTATGCGCTCACGCAACTGGTCCAGAACCTTGACCGAACGCAGCGG
TGGTAACGGCGCAGTGGCGGTTTTCATGGCTTGTTATGACTGTTTTTTTGGGGTACAGTCTATGCCTCGG
GCATCCAAGCAGCAAGCGCGTTACGCCGTGGGTCGATGTTTGATGTTATGGAGCAGCAACGATGTTACGC
AGCAGGGCAGTCGCCCTAAAACAAAGTTAAACATCATGGGGGAAGCGGTGATCGCCGAAGTATCGACTCA
ACTATCAGAGGTAGTTGGCGTCATCGAGCGCCATCTCGAACCGACGTTGCTGGCCGTACATTTGTACGGC
TCCGCAGTGGATGGCGGCCTGAAGCCACACAGTGATATTGATTTGCTGGTTACGGTGACCGTAAGGCTTG
ATGAAACAACGCGGCGAGCTTTGATCAACGACCTTTTGGAAACTTCGGCTTCCCCTGGAGAGAGCGAGAT
TCTCCGCGCTGTAGAAGTCACCATTGTTGTGCACGACGACATCATTCCGTGGCGTTATCCAGCTAAGCGC
GAACTGCAATTTGGAGAATGGCAGCGCAATGACATTCTTGCAGGTATCTTCGAGCCAGCCACGATCGACA
TTGATCTGGCTATCTTGCTGACAAAAGCAAGAGAACATAGCGTTGCCTTGGTAGGTCCAGCGGCGGAGGA
ACTCTTTGATCCGGTTCCTGAACAGGATCTATTTGAGGCGCTAAATGAAACCTTAACGCTATGGAACTCG
CCGCCCGACTGGGCTGGCGATGAGCGAAATGTAGTGCTTACGTTGTCCCGCATTTGGTACAGCGCAGTAA
CCGGCAAAATCGCGCCGAAGGATGTCGCTGCCGACTGGGCAATGGAGCGCCTGCCGGCCCAGTATCAGCC
CGTCATACTTGAAGCTAGACAGGCTTATCTTGGACAAGAAGAAGATCGCTTGGCCTCGCGCGCAGATCAG
TTGGAAGAATTTGTCCACTACGTGAAAGGCGAGATCACCAAGGTAGTCGGCAAATAATGTCTAGCTAGAA
ATTCGTTCAAGCCGACGCCGCTTCGCGGCGCGGCTTAACTCAAGCGTTAGATGCACTAAGCACATAATTG
CTCACAGCCAAACTATCAGGTCAAGTCTGCTTTTATTATTTTTAAGCGTGCATAATAAGCCCTACACAAA
TTGGGAGATATATCATGCATGACCAAAATCCCTTAACGTGAGTTTTCGTTCCACTGAGCGTCAGACCCCG
TAGAAAAGATCAAAGGATCTTCTTGAGATCCTTTTTTTCTGCGCGTAATCTGCTGCTTGCAAACAAAAAA
ACCACCGCTACCAGCGGTGGTTTGTTTGCCGGATCAAGAGCTACCAACTCTTTTTCCGAAGGTAACTGGC
TTCAGCAGAGCGCAGATACCAAATACTGTCCTTCTAGTGTAGCCGTAGTTAGGCCACCACTTCAAGAACT
CTGTAGCACCGCCTACATACCTCGCTCTGCTAATCCTGTTACCAGTGGCTGCTGCCAGTGGCGATAAGTC
GTGTCTTACCGGGTTGGACTCAAGACGATAGTTACCGGATAAGGCGCAGCGGTCGGGCTGAACGGGGGGT
TCGTGCACACAGCCCAGCTTGGAGCGAACGACCTACACCGAACTGAGATACCTACAGCGTGAGCTATGAG
AAAGCGCCACGCTTCCCGAAGGGAGAAAGGCGGACAGGTATCCGGTAAGCGGCAGGGTCGGAACAGGAGA
GCGCACGAGGGAGCTTCCAGGGGGAAACGCCTGGTATCTTTATAGTCCTGTCGGGTTTCGCCACCTCTGA
CTTGAGCGTCGATTTTTGTGATGCTCGTCAGGGGGGCGGAGCCTATGGAAAAACGCCAGCAACGCGGCCT
TTTTACGGTTCCTGGCCTTTTGCTGGCCTTTTGCTCACATGTTCTTTCCTGCGTTATCCCCTGATTCTGT
GGATAACCGTATTACCGCCTTTGAGTGAGCTGATACCGCTCGCCGCAGCCGAACGACCGAGCGCAGCGAG
TCAGTGAGCGAGGAAGCGGAAGAGCGCCTGATGCGGTATTTTCTCCTTACGCATCTGTGCGGTATTTCAC
ACCGCATATGGTGCACTCTCAGTACAATCTGCTCTGATGCCGCATAGTTAAGCCAGTATACACTCCGCTA
TCGCTACGTGACTGGGTCATGGCTGCGCCCCGACACCCGCCAACACCCGCTGACGCGCCCTGACGGGCTT
GTCTGCTCCCGGCATCCGCTTACAGACAAGCTGTGACCGTCTCCGGGAGCTGCATGTGTCAGAGGTTTTC
ACCGTCATCACCGAAACGCGCGAGGCAGGGTGCCTTGATGTGGGCGCCGGCGGTCGAGTGGCGACGGCGC
GGCTTGTCCGCGCCCTGGTAGATTGCCTGGCCGTAGGCCAGCCATTTTTGAGCGGCCAGCGGCCGCGATA
GGCCGACGCGAAGCGGCGGGGCGTAGGGAGCGCAGCGACCGAAGGGTAGGCGCTTTTTGCAGCTCTTCGG
CTGTGCGCTGGCCAGACAGTTATGCACAGGCCAGGCGGGTTTTAAGAGTTTTAATAAGTTTTAAAGAGTT
TTAGGCGGAAAAATCGCCTTTTTTCTCTTTTATATCAGTCACTTACATGTGTGACCGGTTCCCAATGTAC
GGCTTTGGGTTCCCAATGTACGGGTTCCGGTTCCCAATGTACGGCTTTGGGTTCCCAATGTACGTGCTAT
CCACAGGAAAGAGACCTTTTCGACCTTTTTCCCCTGCTAGGGCAATTTGCCCTAGCATCTGCTCCGTACA
TTAGGAACCGGCGGATGCTTCGCCCTCGATCAGGTTGCGGTAGCGCATGACTAGGATCGGGCCAGCCTGC
CCCGCCTCCTCCTTCAAATCGTACTCCGGCAGGTCATTTGACCCGATCAGCTTGCGCACGGTGAAACAGA
ACTTCTTGAACTCTCCGGCGCTGCCACTGCGTTCGTAGATCGTCTTGAACAACCATCTGGCTTCTGCCTT
GCCTGCGGCGCGGCGTGCCAGGCGGTAGAGAAAACGGCCGATGCCGGGATCGATCAAAAAGTAATCGGGG
TGAACCGTCAGCACGTCCGGGTTCTTGCCTTCTGTGATCTCGCGGTACATCCAATCAGCTAGCTCGATCT
CGATGTACTCCGGCCGCCCGGTTTCGCTCTTTACGATCTTGTAGCGGCTAATCAAGGCTTCACCCTCGGA
TACCGTCACCAGGCGGCCGTTCTTGGCCTTCTTCGTACGCTGCATGGCAACGTGCGTGGTGTTTAACCGA
ATGCAGGTTTCTACCAGGTCGTCTTTCTGCTTTCCGCCATCGGCTCGCCGGCAGAACTTGAGTACGTCCG
CAACGTGTGGACGGAACACGCGGCCGGGCTTGTCTCCCTTCCCTTCCCGGTATCGGTTCATGGATTCGGT
TAGATGGGAAACCGCCATCAGTACCAGGTCGTAATCCCACACACTGGCCATGCCGGCCGGCCCTGCGGAA
ACCTCTACGTGCCCGTCTGGAAGCTCGTAGCGGATCACCTCGCCAGCTCGTCGGTCACGCTTCGACAGAC
GGAAAACGGCCACGTCCATGATGCTGCGACTATCGCGGGTGCCCACGTCATAGAGCATCGGAACGAAAAA
ATCTGGTTGCTCGTCGCCCTTGGGCGGCTTCCTAATCGACGGCGCACCGGCTGCCGGCGGTTGCCGGGAT
TCTTTGCGGATTCGATCAGCGGCCGCTTGCCACGATTCACCGGGGCGTGCTTCTGCCTCGATGCGTTGCC
GCTGGGCGGCCTGCGCGGCCTTCAACTTCTCCACCAGGTCATCACCCAGCGCCGCGCCGATTTGTACCGG
GCCGGATGGTTTGCGACCGCTCACGCCGATTCCTCGGGCTTGGGGGTTCCAGTGCCATTGCAGGGCCGGC
AGACAACCCAGCCGCTTACGCCTGGCCAACCGCCCGTTCCTCCACACATGGGGCATTCCACGGCGTCGGT
GCCTGGTTGTTCTTGATTTTCCATGCCGCCTCCTTTAGCCGCTAAAATTCATCTACTCATTTATTCATTT
GCTCATTTACTCTGGTAGCTGCGCGATGTATTCAGATAGCAGCTCGGTAATGGTCTTGCCTTGGCGTACC
GCGTACATCTTCAGCTTGGTGTGATCCTCCGCCGGCAACTGAAAGTTGACCCGCTTCATGGCTGGCGTGT
CTGCCAGGCTGGCCAACGTTGCAGCCTTGCTGCTGCGTGCGCTCGGACGGCCGGCACTTAGCGTGTTTGT
GCTTTTGCTCATTTTCTCTTTACCTCATTAACTCAAATGAGTTTTGATTTAATTTCAGCGGCCAGCGCCT
GGACCTCGCGGGCAGCGTCGCCCTCGGGTTCTGATTCAAGAACGGTTGTGCCGGCGGCGGCAGTGCCTGG
GTAGCTCACGCGCTGCGTGATACGGGACTCAAGAATGGGCAGCTCGTACCCGGCCAGCGCCTCGGCAACC
TCACCGCCGATGCGCGTGCCTTTGATCGCCCGCGACACGACAAAGGCCGCTTGTAGCCTTCCATCCGTGA
CCTCAATGCGCTGCTTAACCAGCTCCACCAGGTCGGCGGTGGCCCATATGTCGTAAGGGCTTGGCTGCAC
CGGAATCAGCACGAAGTCGGCTGCCTTGATCGCGGACACAGCCAAGTCCGCCGCCTGGGGCGCTCCGTCG
ATCACTACGAAGTCGCGCCGGCCGATGGCCTTCACGTCGCGGTCAATCGTCGGGCGGTCGATGCCGACAA
CGGTTAGCGGTTGATCTTCCCGCACGGCCGCCCAATCGCGGGCACTGCCCTGGGGATCGGAATCGACTAA
CAGAACATCGGCCCCGGCGAGTTGCAGGGCGCGGGCTAGATGGGTTGCGATGGTCGTCTTGCCTGACCCG
CCTTTCTGGTTAAGTACAGCGATAACCTTCATGCGTTCCCCTTGCGTATTTGTTTATTTACTCATCGCAT
CATATACGCAGCGACCGCATGACGCAAGCTGTTTTACTCAAATACACATCACCTTTTTAGACGGCGGCGC
TCGGTTTCTTCAGCGGCCAAGCTGGCCGGCCAGGCCGCCAGCTTGGCATCAGACAAACCGGCCAGGATTT
CATGCAGCCGCACGGTTGAGACGTGCGCGGGCGGCTCGAACACGTACCCGGCCGCGATCATCTCCGCCTC
GATCTCTTCGGTAATGAAAAACGGTTCGTCCTGGCCGTCCTGGTGCGGTTTCATGCTTGTTCCTCTTGGC
GTTCATTCTCGGCGGCCGCCAGGGCGTCGGCCTCGGTCAATGCGTCCTCACGGAAGGCACCGCGCCGCCT
GGCCTCGGTGGGCGTCACTTCCTCGCTGCGCTCAAGTGCGCGGTACAGGGTCGAGCGATGCACGCCAAGC
AGTGCAGCCGCCTCTTTCACGGTGCGGCCTTCCTGGTCGATCAGCTCGCGGGCGTGCGCGATCTGTGCCG
GGGTGAGGGTAGGGCGGGGGCCAAACTTCACGCCTCGGGCCTTGGCGGCCTCGCGCCCGCTCCGGGTGCG
GTCGATGATTAGGGAACGCTCGAACTCGGCAATGCCGGCGAACACGGTCAACACCATGCGGCCGGCCGGC
GTGGTGGTGTCGGCCCACGGCTCTGCCAGGCTACGCAGGCCCGCGCCGGCCTCCTGGATGCGCTCGGCAA
TGTCCAGTAGGTCGCGGGTGCTGCGGGCCAGGCGGTCTAGCCTGGTCACTGTCACAACGTCGCCAGGGCG
TAGGTGGTCAAGCATCCTGGCCAGCTCCGGGCGGTCGCGCCTGGTGCCGGTGATCTTCTCGGAAAACAGC
TTGGTGCAGCCGGCCGCGTGCAGTTCGGCCCGTTGGTTGGTCAAGTCCTGGTCGTCGGTGCTGACGCGGG
CATAGCCCAGCAGGCCAGCGGCGGCGCTCTTGTTCATGGCGTAATGTCTCCGGTTCTAGTCGCAAGTATT
CTACTTTATGCGACTAAAACACGCGACAAGAAAACGCCAGGAAAAGGGCAGGGCGGCAGCCTGTCGCGTA
ACTTAGGACTTGTGCGACATGTCGTTTTCAGAAGACGGCTGCACTGAACGTCAGAAGCCGACTGCACTAT
AGCAGCGGAGGGGTTGGATCAAAGTACTTTGATCCCGAGGGGAACCCTGTGGTTGGCATGCACATACAAA
TGGACGAACGGATAAACCTTTTCACGCCCTTTTAAATATCCGATTATTCTAATAAACGCTCTTTTCTCTT
AGGTTTACCCGCCAATATATCCTGTCAAACACTGATAGTTTAAACTGAAGGCGGGAAACGACAATCTGAT
CCAAGCTCAAGCTGCTCTAGCATTCGCCATTCAGGCTGCGCAACTGTTGGGAAGGGCGATCGGTGCGGGC
CTCTTCGCTATTACGCCAGCTGGCGAAAGGGGGATGTGCTGCAAGGCGATTAAGTTGGGTAACGCCAGGG
TTTTCCCAGTCACGACGTTGTAAAACGACGGCCAGTGCCAAGCTTGCGTATTGGCTAGAGCAGCTTGCCA
ACATGGTGGAGCACGACACTCTCGTCTACTCCAAGAATATCAAAGATACAGTCTCAGAAGACCAAAGGGC
TATTGAGACTTTTCAACAAAGGGTAATATCGGGAAACCTCCTCGGATTCCATTGCCCAGCTATCTGTCAC
TTCATCAAAAGGACAGTAGAAAAGGAAGGTGGCACCTACAAATGCCATCATTGCGATAAAGGAAAGGCTA
TCGTTCAAGATGCCTCTGCCGACAGTGGTCCCAAAGATGGACCCCCACCCACGAGGAGCATCGTGGAAAA
AGAAGACGTTCCAACCACGTCTTCAAAGCAAGTGGATTGATGTGAACATGGTGGAGCACGACACTCTCGT
CTACTCCAAGAATATCAAAGATACAGTCTCAGAAGACCAAAGGGCTATTGAGACTTTTCAACAAAGGGTA
ATATCGGGAAACCTCCTCGGATTCCATTGCCCAGCTATCTGTCACTTCATCAAAAGGACAGTAGAAAAGG
AAGGTGGCACCTACAAATGCCATCATTGCGATAAAGGAAAGGCTATCGTTCAAGATGCCTCTGCCGACAG
TGGTCCCAAAGATGGACCCCCACCCACGAGGAGCATCGTGGAAAAAGAAGACGTTCCAACCACGTCTTCA
AAGCAAGTGGATTGATGTGATATCTCCACTGACGTAAGGGATGACGCACAATCCCACTATCCTTCGCAAG
ACCCTTCCTCTATATAAGGAAGTTCATTTCATTTGGAGAGGACACGCTGAAATCACCAGTGTATTTTTAC
AACAATTACCAACAACAACAAACAACAAACAACATTACAATTACTATTTACAATTTCTAGAGTTATCAAC
AAGTTTGTACAAAAAAGCAGGCTTCATGGCTTCCTCTATGCTCTCTTCCGCTACTATGGTTGCCTCTCCG
GCTCAGGCCACTATGGTCGCTCCTTTCAACGGACTTAAGTCCTCCGCTGCCTTCCCAGCCACCCGCAAGG
CTAACAACGACATTACTTCCATCACAAGCAACGGCGGAAGAGTTAACTGCATGCAGGTGTGGCCTCCGAT
TGGAAAGAAGAAGTTTGAGACTCTCTCTTACCTTCCTGACCTTACCGATTCCATGGTGTCTAAGGGCGAA
GAGCTGATTAAGGAGAACATGCACATGAAGCTGTACATGGAGGGCACCGTGAACAACCACCACTTCAAGT
GCACATCCGAGGGCGAAGGCAAGCCCTACGAGGGCACCCAGACCATGAGAATCAAGGTGGTCGAGGGCGG
CCCTCTCCCCTTCGCCTTCGACATCCTGGCTACCAGCTTCATGTACGGCAGCAGAACCTTCATCAACCAC
ACCCAGGGCATCCCCGACTTCTTTAAGCAGTCCTTCCCTGAGGGCTTCACATGGGAGAGAGTCACCACAT
ACGAAGACGGGGGCGTGCTGACCGCTACCCAGGACACCAGCCTCCAGGACGGCTGCCTCATCTACAACGT
CAAGATCAGAGGGGTGAACTTCCCATCCAACGGCCCTGTGATGCAGAAGAAAACACTCGGCTGGGAGGCC
AACACCGAGATGCTGTACCCCGCTGACGGCGGCCTGGAAGGCAGAACCGACATGGCCCTGAAGCTCGTGG
GCGGGGGCCACCTGATCTGCAACTTCAAGACCACATACAGATCCAAGAAACCCGCTAAGAACCTCAAGAT
GCCCGGCGTCTACTATGTGGACCACAGACTGGAAAGAATCAAGGAGGCCGACAAAGAGACCTACGTCGAG
CAGCACGAGGTGGCTGTGGCCAGATACTGCGACCTCCCTAGCAAACTGGGGCACAAACTTAATTGAGACC
CAGCTTTCTTGTACAAAGTGGTTGATAACAGCGCTTAG
